>Addgene plasmid #127058 | pHCKan-yibDp-mCherry | addgene full sequence | sequence record 271195 | Addgene NGS Result
CAGTCCAGTTACGCTGGAGTCTGAGGCTCGTCCTGAATGATATCAAGCTTGAATTCGTTCGTGCGTAATT
GTGCTGATCTCTTATATAGCTGCTCTCATTATCTCTCTACCCTGAAGTGACTCTCTCACCTGTAAAAATA
ATATCTCACAGGCTTAATAGTTTCTTAATACAAAGCCTGTAAAACGTCAGGATAACTTCTGTGTAGGAGG
ATAATCTATGGTATCAAAAGGAGAGGAAGATAACATGGCTATTATCAAAGAATTTATGCGCTTCAAAGTT
CACATGGAAGGTAGCGTGAACGGTCACGAGTTCGAGATTGAAGGTGAAGGTGAAGGGCGTCCGTACGAAG
GTACACAGACCGCTAAACTGAAGGTGACGAAAGGTGGCCCTCTTCCATTTGCGTGGGATATTCTTAGTCC
GCAATTTATGTATGGATCTAAGGCGTATGTCAAGCACCCGGCTGACATCCCAGATTACTTAAAACTTAGC
TTCCCAGAGGGATTCAAATGGGAGCGCGTTATGAATTTCGAGGACGGCGGTGTAGTGACCGTCACTCAGG
ATTCATCACTTCAAGATGGCGAATTTATCTACAAGGTCAAGCTGCGTGGGACAAATTTTCCGTCGGATGG
GCCTGTCATGCAGAAGAAGACAATGGGCTGGGAAGCGTCGTCAGAGCGTATGTATCCAGAGGACGGAGCG
TTAAAAGGGGAAATTAAGCAGCGCCTGAAGTTGAAGGATGGCGGGCATTATGACGCAGAGGTAAAAACCA
CTTATAAAGCGAAAAAGCCAGTCCAATTGCCAGGAGCCTACAATGTCAATATCAAATTAGATATCACAAG
TCATAACGAGGATTACACGATCGTCGAACAATATGAGCGCGCAGAAGGTCGCCATAGTACAGGAGGAATG
GACGAACTGTACAAATAATGACTCGAGTCTGGTAAAACTAGCATTCGACCTAGCATAACCCCGCGGGGCC
TCTTCGGGGGTCTCGCGGGGTTTTTTGCTGAAAGAAGCTTCAAATAAAACGAAAGGCTCAGTCGAAAGAC
TGGGCCTTTCGTTTTATCTGTTGTTTGTCGCTGCGGCCGGGTCAGGTATGATTTAAATGGTCAGTAACGG
GTCTTGAGGGGTTTTTTGCAATGGGTTCATCCCGTGGGGACGAATTCTCTAGATATCGCTCAATACTGAC
CATTTAAATCATACCTGACCTCCATAGCAGAAAGTCAAAAGCCTCCGACCGGAGGCTTTTGACTTGATCG
GCACGTAAGAGGTTCCAACTTTCACCATAATGAAATAAGATCACTACCGGGCGTATTTTTTGAGTTATCG
AGATTTTCAGGAGCTAAGGAAGCTAAAATGAGCCATATTCAACGGGAAACGTCTTGCTCGAGGCCGCGAT
TAAATTCCAACATGGATGCTGATTTATATGGGTATAAATGGGCTCGCGATAATGTCGGGCAATCAGGTGC
GACAATCTATCGATTGTATGGGAAGCCCGATGCGCCAGAGTTGTTTCTGAAACATGGCAAAGGTAGCGTT
GCCAATGATGTTACAGATGAGATGGTCAGGCTAAACTGGCTGACGGAATTTATGCCTCTTCCGACCATCA
AGCATTTTATCCGTACTCCTGATGATGCATGGTTACTCACCACTGCGATCCCAGGGAAAACAGCATTCCA
GGTATTAGAAGAATATCCTGATTCAGGTGAAAATATTGTTGATGCGCTGGCAGTGTTCCTGCGCCGGTTG
CATTCGATTCCTGTTTGTAATTGTCCTTTTAACGGCGATCGCGTATTTCGTCTCGCTCAGGCGCAATCAC
GAATGAATAACGGTTTGGTTGGTGCGAGTGATTTTGATGACGAGCGTAATGGCTGGCCTGTTGAACAAGT
CTGGAAAGAAATGCATAAGCTTTTGCCATTCTCACCGGATTCAGTCGTCACTCATGGTGATTTCTCACTT
GATAACCTTATTTTTGACGAGGGGAAATTAATAGGTTGTATTGATGTTGGACGAGTCGGAATCGCAGACC
GATACCAGGATCTTGCCATCCTATGGAACTGCCTCGGTGAGTTTTCTCCTTCATTACAGAAACGGCTTTT
TCAAAAATATGGTATTGATAATCCTGATATGAATAAATTGCAGTTTCACTTGATGCTCGATGAGTTTTTC
TGAGGGCCCAAATGTAATCACCTGGCTCACCTTCGGGTGGGCCTTTCTGCGTTGCTGGCGTTTTTCCATA
GGCTCCGCCCCCCTGACGAGCATCACAAAAATCGATGCTCAAGTCAGAGGTGGCGAAACCCGACAGGACT
ATAAAGATACCAGGCGTTTCCCCCTGGAAGCTCCCTCGTGCGCTCTCCTGTTCCGACCCTGCCGCTTACC
GGATACCTGTCCGCCTTTCTCCCTTCGGGAAGCGTGGCGCTTTCTCATAGCTCACGCTGTAGGTATCTCA
GTTCGGTGTAGGTCGTTCGCTCCAAGCTGGGCTGTGTGCACGAACCCCCCGTTCAGCCCGACCGCTGCGC
CTTATCCGGTAACTATCGTCTTGAGTCCAACCCGGTAAGACACGACTTATCGCCACTGGCAGCAGCCACT
GGTAACAGGATTAGCAGAGCGAGGTATGTAGGCGGTGCTACAGAGTTCTTGAAGTGGTGGCCTAACTACG
GCTACACTAGAAGAACAGTATTTGGTATCTGCGCTCTGCTGAAGCCAGTTACCTCGGAAAAAGAGTTGGT
AGCTCTTGATCCGGCAAACAAACCACCGCTGGTAGCGGTGGTTTTTTTGTTTGCAAGCAGCAGATTACGC
GCAGAAAAAAAGGATCTCAAGAAGATCCTTTGATTTTCTACCGAAGAAAGGCCCACCCGTGAAGGTGAGC
CAGTGAGTTGATTG
Features (pLannotate 1.2.2; 9 found; start..end, strand, type, name):
    218..925     +  CDS            mCherry: mCherry is a basic (constitutively fluorescent) red fluorescent protein published in 2004, derived from Discosoma sp.. It is reported to be a very rapidly-maturing monomer with low acid sensitivity.
   1021..1067    +  terminator     rrnB T1 terminator: transcription terminator T1 from the E. coli rrnB gene
   1116..1138    +  terminator     T7 terminator (fragment): transcription terminator for bacteriophage T7 RNA polymerase
   1223..1254    +  terminator     tonB terminator: bidirectional E. coli tonB-P14 transcription terminator
   1255..1357    +  promoter       cat promoter: promoter of the E. coli cat gene encoding chloramphenicol acetyltransferase
   1358..2171    +  CDS            KanR (fragment): aminoglycoside phosphotransferase; aph(3')-Ia; confers resistance to kanamycin in bacteria or G418 (Geneticin®) in eukaryotes
   2194..2221    +  terminator     T7Te terminator: phage T7 early transcription terminator
   2233..2820    -  rep_origin     ori: high-copy-number ColE1/pMB1/pBR322/pUC origin of replication
   2842..2871    -  terminator     T3Te terminator: phage T3 early transcription terminator
