[The description below was written by a language model from this plasmid's Addgene catalogue record and pLannotate feature annotations shown in this document.]
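Description:
pHCKan-yibDp-mCherry is a small (about 2.9 kb) bacterial expression plasmid built on the pSMART-HC-Kan backbone for use in E. coli. It replicates from a high-copy ColE1/pUC-type origin and is selected with kanamycin through an aph(3')-Ia aminoglycoside phosphotransferase gene, which the annotation places directly downstream of a cat promoter. As is characteristic of this backbone family, the functional modules are insulated by transcription terminators: tonB, T7Te and T3Te terminators flank the resistance cassette and origin. This limits read-through between the vector elements and the cloned insert in either direction.

The payload is the monomeric red fluorescent protein mCherry, assembled by Gibson cloning under control of the yibD promoter (yibDp). According to the record, this promoter is induced under low-phosphate conditions, and the protein carries an N-terminal linker and His tag. The feature table does not annotate the promoter or the tag, but the roughly 200 nt of unannotated sequence upstream of the mCherry coding region is where they would be expected to lie. Transcription of the reporter is closed off by an rrnB T1 terminator followed by a fragment of the T7 terminator.

The construct comes from work on two-stage autoinduction of recombinant protein expression in E. coli, in which cells grow first and expression switches on when phosphate in the medium is depleted, without an added inducer. In that setting, mCherry fluorescence provides a readout of promoter activity and expression level. The His tag would also permit affinity purification or detection of the protein.
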