Addgene plasmid #127058: pHCKan-yibDp-mCherry
Purpose: Low phosphate inducible mCherry with N-terminal linker and His tag
Depositing lab: Michael Lynch. Depositing organization: Duke University. Publication: Scalable, two-stage, autoinduction of recombinant protein expression in E. coli utilizing phosphate depletion. Menacho-Melgar R, Ye Z, Moreb EA, Yang T, Efromson JP, Decker JS, Wang R, Lynch MD. Biotechnol Bioeng. 2020 May 22. doi: 10.1002/bit.27440. PubMed 32441815.
Backbone
  Vector backbone: pSMART-HC-Kan
  Backbone manufacturer: Lucigen
  Vector type: Bacterial Expression
Growth in bacteria
  Bacterial resistance: Kanamycin, 50 μg/mL
  Growth temperature: 37°C
  Growth strain: DH5alpha
  Copy number: High Copy
Gene/Insert
  Gene/Insert name: mCherry
  Promoter: yibDp
  Cloning method: Gibson Cloning
  Sequencing primers: 5′ CAG TCC AGT TAC GCT GGA GTC; 3′ GGT CAG GTA TGA TTT AA A TGG TCA GT
Terms and licenses: Academic/Nonprofit Terms; Industry Terms: Not Available to Industry
Depositor comments: Please visit https://www.biorxiv.org/content/10.1101/820787v2 for bioRxiv preprint.
How to cite: pHCKan-yibDp-mCherry was a gift from Michael Lynch (Addgene plasmid # 127058 ; http://n2t.net/addgene:127058 ; RRID:Addgene_127058)
